Addgene plasmid #186884: pTRE3G-NS3/4A
Purpose: Doxycycline-dependent expression of NS3/4A protease gene in mammalian cells by retroviral transduction
Depositing lab: Jonathan Kagan. Depositing organization: Boston Children's Hospital. Publication: Species-specific self-DNA detection mechanisms by mammalian cyclic GMP-AMP synthases. Mosallanejad K, Kennedy SN, Bahleda KM, Slavik KM, Zhou W, Govande AA, Hancks DC, Kranzusch PJ, Kagan JC. Sci Immunol. 2023 Jan 20;8(79):eabp9765. doi: 10.1126/sciimmunol.abp9765. Epub 2023 Jan 20. PubMed 36662885.
Backbone
  Vector backbone: pRetroX-TRE3G Vector
  Backbone manufacturer: Takara Bio
  Backbone size w/o insert (bp): 6600
  Vector type: Retroviral
  Selectable markers: Puromycin
Growth in bacteria
  Bacterial resistance: Ampicillin, 100 μg/mL
  Growth temperature: 37°C
  Growth strain: NEB Stable
  Copy number: High Copy
Gene/Insert
  Gene/Insert name: HCV NS3/4A protease (alt names: NS3/4A; NS3)
  Species: Hepatitis C virus
  Insert size (bp): 2067
  Promoter: TRE3G
  Cloning method: Ligation Independent Cloning
  Sequencing primers: 5′ pCEP_Fw (agagctcgtttagtgaaccg); 3′ MSCV_Rv (cagcggggctgctaaagcgcatgc)
Terms and licenses: Academic/Nonprofit Terms; Industry Terms: Not Available to Industry
Depositor comments: Contains Kozak sequence (gccacc) before start codon. Please visit https://www.biorxiv.org/content/10.1101/2022.03.09.483681v2 for bioRxiv preprint.
How to cite: pTRE3G-NS3/4A was a gift from Jonathan Kagan (Addgene plasmid # 186884 ; http://n2t.net/addgene:186884 ; RRID:Addgene_186884)
