[The description below was written by a language model from this plasmid's Addgene catalogue record and pLannotate feature annotations shown in this document.]
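Description:
pTRE3G-NS3/4A is a gammaretroviral transfer vector built on the Takara pRetroX-TRE3G backbone for doxycycline-dependent expression of the hepatitis C virus NS3/4A protease in mammalian cells after retroviral transduction. In bacteria it is maintained through a high-copy ColE1/pUC-type origin and an ampicillin-resistance (β-lactamase) gene. The annotated sequence is about 8.7 kb, consistent with a roughly 6.6 kb backbone plus a roughly 2.1 kb insert, although the record is labelled a partial NGS result.

The viral portion begins with a CMV enhancer/promoter fused to a truncated 5' LTR, which drives production of the genomic RNA in packaging cells. This is followed by a Ψ packaging signal and a truncated, start-codon-less gag segment that supports encapsidation. Downstream, the TRE3GV promoter, a third-generation Tet-responsive promoter optimised for retroviral and lentiviral vectors, controls the NS3/4A open reading frame, which is preceded by a Kozak sequence. The annotation software matched this insert to a fragment of the genotype 1b HCV polyprotein; the polymerase description attached to that hit belongs to the whole polyprotein entry rather than to the protease region cloned here. A mouse PGK promoter then drives puromycin N-acetyltransferase for selection of transduced cells. The cassette ends in a ΔU3, self-inactivating 3' LTR, which limits LTR-driven transcription after integration.

Because TRE3G is active only when bound by the Tet-On 3G transactivator, which is not encoded on this plasmid, that transactivator must be supplied separately in the target cells. The vector allows stable, puromycin-selected lines in which NS3/4A protease is switched on with doxycycline. It was deposited in connection with a study of self-DNA detection by mammalian cGAS enzymes, but the record does not state the protease's specific role in that work.
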