Features (pLannotate 1.2.2; 18 found; start..end, strand, type, name):
    310..513     +  promoter       CMV promoter: human cytomegalovirus (CMV) immediate early promoter
    514..689     +  LTR            5' LTR (truncated): truncated long terminal repeat from Moloney murine sarcoma virus
    811..1085    +  misc_feature   MESV Ψ (fragment): packaging signal of murine embryonic stem cell virus
   1152..1568    +  CDS            gag (truncated): truncated Moloney murine leukemia virus (MMLV) gag gene lacking the start codon
   1608..1957    +  promoter       TRE3GV promoter: 3rd-generation Tet-responsive promoter that can be activated by binding of Tet-On® 3G, optimized for retroviral and lentiviral vectors
   1970..4186    +  CDS            POLG_HCVJ1 (fragment): Experimental evidence at protein level: Swiss-Prot protein existence level 1. [RNA-directed RNA polymerase]: RNA-dependent RNA polymerase that performs primer-template recognition and RNA synthesis during viral replication. From Hepatitis C virus genotype 1b (isolate HC-J1) (HCV).
   4061..4560    +  promoter       PGK promoter: mouse phosphoglycerate kinase 1 promoter
   4581..5180    +  CDS            PuroR: puromycin N-acetyltransferase; pac from Streptomyces alboniger; confers resistance to puromycin
   5247..5319    +  CDS            env (fragment): murine leukemia virus gPr80 envelope polyprotein precursor; env; proteolytically cleaved into gp70SU and p15TM subunits
   5361..5786    +  LTR            3' LTR (ΔU3): self-inactivating 3' long terminal repeat (LTR) from Moloney murine leukemia virus
   5855..5895    +  CDS            rop (fragment): Rop protein, which maintains plasmids at low copy number; rop
   5997..6035    +  misc_feature   bom (fragment): basis of mobility region from pBR322
   6052..6381    +  promoter       SV40 promoter: SV40 enhancer and early promoter
   6387..6488    +  misc_feature   bom (fragment): basis of mobility region from pBR322
   6674..7262    -  rep_origin     ori: high-copy-number ColE1/pMB1/pBR322/pUC origin of replication
   7433..8293    -  CDS            AmpR: β-lactamase; bla; confers resistance to ampicillin, carbenicillin, and related antibiotics
   8294..8398    -  promoter       AmpR promoter: bla
   8584..309     +  enhancer       CMV enhancer (across the origin): human cytomegalovirus immediate early enhancer
>Addgene plasmid #186884 | pTRE3G-NS3/4A | addgene full sequence | sequence record 366581 | Addgene Partial NGS Result
TCCGCGTTACATAACTTACGGTAAATGGCCCGCCTGGCTGACCGCCCAACGACCCCCGCCCATTGACGTC
AATAATGACGTATGTTCCCATAGTAACGCCAATAGGGACTTTCCATTGACGTCAATGGGTGGAGTATTTA
CGGTAAACTGCCCACTTGGCAGTACATCAAGTGTATCATATGCCAAGTACGCCCCCTATTGACGTCAATG
ACGGTAAATGGCCCGCTCTGGCATTATGCCCAGTACATGACCTTATGGGACTTTCCTACTTGGCAGTACA
TCTACGTATTAGTCATCGCTATTACCATGGTGATGCGGTTTTGGCAGTACATCAATGGGCGTGGATAGCG
GTTTGACTCACGGGGATTTCCAAGTCTCCACCCCATTGACGTCAATGGGAGTTTGTTTTGGCACCAAAAT
CAACGGGACTTTCCAAAATGTCGTAACAACTCCGCCCCATTGACGCAAATGGGCGGTAGGCGTGTACGGT
GGGAGGTCTATATAAGCAGAGCTCAATAAAAGAGCCCACAACCCCTCACTCGGCGCGCCAGTCTTCCGAT
AGACTGCGTCGCCCGGGTACCCGTATTCCCAATAAAGCCTCTTGCTGTTTGCATCCGAATCGTGGTCTCG
CTGTTCCTTGGGAGGGTCTCCTCTGAGTGATTGACTACCCACGACGGGGGTCTTTCATTTGGGGGCTCGT
CCGGGATTTGGAGACCCCTGCCCAGGGACCACCGACCCACCACCGGGAGGTAAGCTGGCCAGCAACTTAT
CTGTGTCTGTCCGATTGTCTAGTGTCTATGTTTGATGTTATGCGCCTGCGTCTGTACTAGTTAGCTAACT
AGCTCTGTATCTGGCGGACCCGTGGTGGAACTGACGAGTTCTGAACACCCGGCCGCAACCCTGGGAGACG
TCCCAGGGACTTTGGGGGCCGTTTTTGTGGCCCGACCTGAGGAAGGGAGTCGATGTGGAATCCGACCCCG
TCAGGATATGTGGTTCTGGTAGGAGACGAGAACCTAAAACAGTTCCCGCCTCCGTCTGAATTTTTGCTTT
CGGTTTGGAACCGAAGCCGCGCGTCTTGTCTGCTGCAGCGCTGCAGCATCGTTCTGTGTTGTCTCTGTCT
GACTGTGTTTCTGTATTTGTCTGAAAATTAGGGCCAGACTGTTACCACTCCCTTAAGTTTGACCTTAGGT
CACTGGAAAGATGTCGAGCGGATCGCTCACAACCAGTCGGTAGATGTCAAGAAGAGACGTTGGGTTACCT
TCTGCTCTGCAGAATGGCCAACCTTTAACGTCGGATGGCCGCGAGACGGCACCTTTAACCGAGACCTCAT
CACCCAGGTTAAGATCAAGGTCTTTTCACCTGGCCCGCATGGACACCCAGACCAGGTCCCCTACATCGTG
ACCTGGGAAGCCTTGGCTTTTGACCCCCCTCCCTGGGTCAAGCCCTTTGTACACCCTAAGCCTCCGCCTC
CTCTTCCTCCATCCGCCCCGTCTCTCCCCCTTGAACCTCCTCGTTCGACCCCGCCTCGATCCTCCCTTTA
TCCAGCCCTCACTCCTTCTCTAGGCGCCGGAATTGAAGATCTCGATGAGGCCCTTTCGTCTTCACTCGAG
TTTACTCCCTATCAGTGATAGAGAACGTATGAAGAGTTTACTCCCTATCAGTGATAGAGAACGTATGCAG
ACTTTACTCCCTATCAGTGATAGAGAACGTATAAGGAGTTTACTCCCTATCAGTGATAGAGAACGTATGA
CCAGTTTACTCCCTATCAGTGATAGAGAACGTATCTACAGTTTACTCCCTATCAGTGATAGAGAACGTAT
ATCCAGTTTACTCCCTATCAGTGATAGAGAACGTATGTCGAGGTAGGCGTGTACGGTGGGCGCCTATAAA
AGCAGAGCTCGTTTAGTGAACCGTCAGATCGCCTGGAGCAATTCCACAACACTTTTGTCTTATACTTGGA
TCCGCCACCATGGCGCCTATCACGGCCTACTCCCAACAGACGCGAGGCCTACTTGGCTGCATCATCACTA
GCCTCACAGGCCGGGACAGGAACCAGGTCGAGGGGGAGGTCCAAGTGGTCTCCACCGCAACACAATCTTT
CCTGGCGACCTGCGTCAATGGCGTGTGTTGGACTGTCTATCATGGTGCCGGCTCAAAGACCCTTGCCGGC
CCAAAGGGCCCAATCACCCAAATGTACACCAATGTGGACCAGGACCTCGTCGGCTGGCAAGCGCCCCCCG
GGGCGCGTTCCTTGACACCATGCACCTGCGGCAGCTCGGACCTTTACTTGGTCACGAGGCATGCCGATGT
CATTCCGGTGCGCCGGCGGGGCGACAGCAGGGGGAGCCTACTCTCCCCCAGGCCCGTCTCCTACTTGAAG
GGCTCTTCGGGCGGTCCACTGCTCTGCCCCTCGGGGCACGCTGTGGGCATCTTTCGGGCTGCCGTGTGCA
CCCGAGGGGTTGCGAAGGCGGTGGACTTTGTACCCGTCGAGTCTATGGGAACCACTATGCGNTCCCCGGT
CTTCACGGACAACTCGTCCCCTCCGGCCGTACCGCAGACATTCCAGGTGGCCCATCTACACGCCCCTACT
GGTAGCGGCAAGAGCACTAAGGTGCCGGCTGCGTATGCAGCCCAAGGGTATAAGGTGCTTGTCCTGAACC
CGTCCGTCGCCGCCACCCTAGGTTTCGGGGCGTATATGTCTAAGGCACATGGTATCGACCCTAACATCAG
AATCGGGGTAAGGACCATCACCACGGGTGCCCCCATCACGTACTCCACCTATGGCAAGTTTCTTGCCGAC
GGTGGTTGCTCTGGGGGCGCCTATGACATCATAATATGTGATGAGTGCCACTCAACTGACTCGACCACTA
TCCTGGGCATCGGCACAGTCCTGGACCAAGCGGAGACGGCTGGAGCGCGACTCGTCGTGCTCGCCACCGC
TACGCCTCCGGGATCGGTCACCGTGCCACATTCAAACATCGAGGAGGTGGCTCTGTCCAGCACTGGAGAA
ATCCCCTTTTATGGCAAAGCCATCCCCATCGAGACCATCAAGGGGGGGAGGCACCTCATTTTCTGCCATT
CCAAGAAGAAATGTGATGAGCTCGCCGCGAAGCTGTCCGGCCTCGGACTCAATGCTGTAGCATATTACCG
GGGCCTTGATGTATCCGTCATACCAACTAGCGGAGACGTCATTGTCGTAGCAACGGACGCTCTAATGACG
GGCTTTACCGGTGACTTCGACTCAGTGATCGACTGCAATACATGTGTCACCCAGACAGTCGACTTCAGCC
TGGACCCGACCTTCACCATTGAGACGACGACCGTGCCACAAGACGCGGTGTCACGCTCGCAGCGGCGAGG
CAGGACTGGTAGGGGCAGGATGGGCATTTACAGGTTTGTGACTCCAGGAGAACGGCCCTCGGGCATGTTC
GATTCCTCGGTTCTGTGCGAGTGCTATGACGCGGGCTGTGCTTGGTACGAGCTCACGCCCGCCGAGACCT
CAGTTAGGTTGCGGGCTTACCTAAACACACCAGGGTTGCCCGTCTGCCAGGACCATCTGGAGTTCTGGGA
GAGCGTCTTTACAGGCCTCACCCACATAGACGCCCATTTCTTGTCCCAGACTAAGCAGGCAGGAGACAAC
TTCCCCTACCTGGTAGCATACCAGGCTACGGTGTGCGCCAGGGCTCAGGCTCCACCTCCATCGTGGGACC
AAATGTGGAAGTGTCTCATACGGCTAAAGCCTACGCTGCACGGGCCAACGCCCCTGCTGTATAGGCTGGG
AGCCGTTCAAAACGAGGTTACTACCACACACCCCATAACCAAATACATCATGGCATGCATGTCGGCTGAC
CTGGAGGTCGTCACGAGCACCTGGGTGCTGGTAGGCGGAGTCCTAGCAGCTCTGGCCGCGTATTGCCTGA
CAACAGGCAGCGTGGTCATTGTGGGCAGGATCATCTTGTCCGGAAAGCCGGCCATCATTCCCGACAGGGA
AGTCCTTTACCGGGAGTTCGATGAAATGGAAGAGTGCTGAGCGGCCGCGCCGGCGGGCCCGAATTCTACC
GGGTAGGGGAGGCGCTTTTCCCAAGGCAGTCTGGAGCATGCGCTTTAGCAGCCCCGCTGGGCACTTGGCG
CTACACAAGTGGCCTCTGGCCTCGCACACATTCCACATCCACCGGTAGGCGCCAACCGGCTCCGTTCTTT
GGTGGCCCCTTCGCGCCACCTTCTACTCCTCCCCTAGTCAGGAAGTTCCCCCCCGCCCCGCAGCTCGCGT
CGTGCAGGACGTGACAAATGGAAGTAGCACGTCTCACTAGTCTCGTGCAGATGGACAGCACCGCTGAGCA
ATGGAAGCGGGTAGGCCTTTGGGGCAGCGGCCAATAGCAGCTTTGCTCCTTCGCTTTCTGGGCTCAGAGG
CTGGGAAGGGGTGGGTCCGGGGGCGGGCTCAGGGGCGGGCTCAGGGGCGGGGCGGGCGCCCGAAGGTCCT
CCGGAGGCCCGGCATTCTGCACGCTTCAAAAGCGCACGTCTGCCGCGCTGTTCTCCTCTTCCTCATCTCC
GGGCCTTTCGACCTGCAGCCCAAGCTTACCATGACCGAGTACAAGCCCACGGTGCGCCTCGCCACCCGCG
ACGACGTCCCCAGGGCCGTACGCACCCTCGCCGCCGCGTTCGCCGACTACCCCGCCACGCGCCACACCGT
CGATCCGGACCGCCACATCGAGCGGGTCACCGAGCTGCAAGAACTCTTCCTCACGCGCGTCGGGCTCGAC
ATCGGCAAGGTGTGGGTCGCGGACGACGGCGCCGCGGTGGCGGTCTGGACCACGCCGGAGAGCGTCGAAG
CGGGGGCGGTGTTCGCCGAGATCGGCCCGCGCATGGCCGAGTTGAGCGGTTCCCGGCTGGCCGCGCAGCA
ACAGATGGAAGGCCTCCTGGCGCCGCACCGGCCCAAGGAGCCCGCGTGGTTCCTGGCCACCGTCGGCGTC
TCGCCCGACCACCAGGGCAAGGGTCTGGGCAGCGCCGTCGTGCTCCCCGGAGTGGAGGCGGCCGAGCGCG
CCGGGGTGCCCGCCTTCCTGGAGACCTCCGCGCCCCGCAACCTCCCCTTCTACGAGCGGCTCGGCTTCAC
CGTCACCGCCGACGTCGAGGTGCCCGAAGGACCGCGCACCTGGTGCATGACCCGCAAGCCCGGTGCCTGA
CGCCCGCCCCACGACCCGCAGCGCCCGACCGAAAGGAGCGCACGACCCCATGCATCGGCGTCTCGAGATA
TCAGTGGTCCAGGCTCTAGTTTTGACTCAACAATATCACCAGCTGAAGCCTATAGAGTACGAGCCATAGA
TAAAATAAAAGATTTTATTTAGTCTCCAGAAAAAGGGGGGAATGAAAGACCCCACCTGTAGGTTTGGCAA
GCTAGCTTAAGTAACGCCATTTTGCAAGGCATGGAAAAATACATAACTGAGAATAGAGAAGTTCAGATCA
AGGTCAGGAACAGATGGAACAGGGTCGACCCTAGAGAACCATCAGATGTTTCCAGGGTGCCCCAAGGACC
TGAAATGACCCTGTGCCTTATTTGAACTAACCAATCAGTTCGCTTCTCGCTTCTGTTCGCGCGCTTCTGC
TCCCCGAGCTCAATAAAAGAGCCCACAACCCCTCACTCGGGGCGCCAGTCCTCCGATTGACTGAGTCGCC
CGGGTACCCGTGTATCCAATAAACCCTCTTGCAGTTGCATCCGACTTGTGGTCTCGCTGTTCCTTGGGAG
GGTCTCCTCTGAGTGATTGACTACCCGTCAGCGGGGGTCTTTCATTTGGGGGCTCGTCCGGGATCGGGAG
ACCCCTGCCCAGGGACCACCGACCCACCACCGGGAGGTAAGCTGGCTGCCTCGCGCGTTTCGGTGATGAC
GGTGAAAACCTCTGACACATGCAGCTCCCGGAGACGGTCACAGCTTGTCTGTAAGCGGATGCCGGGAGCA
GACAAGCCCGTCAGGGCGCGTCAGCGGGTGTTGGCGGGTGTCGGGGCGCAGCCATGACCCAGTCACGTAG
CGATAGCGGAGTGTAGATCCGGCTGTGGAATGTGTGTCAGTTAGGGTGTGGAAAGTCCCCAGGCTCCCCA
GCAGGCAGAAGTATGCAAAGCATGCATCTCAATTAGTCAGCAACCAGGTGTGGAAAGTCCCCAGGCTCCC
CAGCAGGCAGAAGTATGCAAAGCATGCATCTCAATTAGTCAGCAACCATAGTCCCGCCCCTAACTCCGCC
CATCCCGCCCCTAACTCCGCCCAGTTCCGCCCATTCTCCGCCCCATGGCTGACTAATTTTTTTTATTTAT
GCAGAGGCCGAGGCCGCCTCGGCCTCTGAGCTATTCCAGAAGTAGTGAGGAGGCTTTTTTGGAGGCCTAG
GCTTTTGCAAAAAGCTTACTGGCTTAACTATGCGGCATCAGAGCAGATTGTACTGAGAGTGCACCATATG
CGGTGTGAAATACCGCACAGATGCGTAAGGAGAAAATACCGCATCAGGCGCTCTTCCGCTTCCTCGCTCA
CTGACTCGCTGCGCTCGGTCGTTCGGCTGCGGCGAGCGGTATCAGCTCACTCAAAGGCGGTAATACGGTT
ATCCACAGAATCAGGGGATAACGCAGGAAAGAACATGTGAGCAAAAGGCCAGCAAAAGGCCAGGAACCGT
AAAAAGGCCGCGTTGCTGGCGTTTTTCCATAGGCTCCGCCCCCCTGACGAGCATCACAAAAATCGACGCT
CAAGTCAGAGGTGGCGAAACCCGACAGGACTATAAAGATACCAGGCGTTTCCCCCTGGAAGCTCCCTCGT
GCGCTCTCCTGTTCCGACCCTGCCGCTTACCGGATACCTGTCCGCCTTTCTCCCTTCGGGAAGCGTGGCG
CTTTCTCATAGCTCACGCTGTAGGTATCTCAGTTCGGTGTAGGTCGTTCGCTCCAAGCTGGGCTGTGTGC
ACGAACCCCCCGTTCAGCCCGACCGCTGCGCCTTATCCGGTAACTATCGTCTTGAGTCCAACCCGGTAAG
ACACGACTTATCGCCACTGGCAGCAGCCACTGGTAACAGGATTAGCAGAGCGAGGTATGTAGGCGGTGCT
ACAGAGTTCTTGAAGTGGTGGCCTAACTACGGCTACACTAGAAGGACAGTATTTGGTATCTGCGCTCTGC
TGAAGCCAGTTACCTTCGGAAAAAGAGTTGGTAGCTCTTGATCCGGCAAACAAACCACCGCTGGTAGCGG
TGGTTTTTTTGTTTGCAAGCAGCAGATTACGCGCAGAAAAAAAGGATCTCAAGAAGATCCTTTGATCTTT
TCTACGGGGTCTGACGCTCAGTGGAACGAAAACTCACGTTAAGGGATTTTGGTCATGAGATTATCAAAAA
GGATCTTCACCTAGATCCTTTTAAATTAAAAATGAAGTTTTAAATCAATCTAAAGTATATATGAGTAAAC
TTGGTCTGACAGTTACCAATGCTTAATCAGTGAGGCACCTATCTCAGCGATCTGTCTATTTCGTTCATCC
ATAGTTGCCTGACTCCCCGTCGTGTAGATAACTACGATACGGGAGGGCTTACCATCTGGCCCCAGTGCTG
CAATGATACCGCGAGACCCACGCTCACCGGCTCCAGATTTATCAGCAATAAACCAGCCAGCCGGAAGGGC
CGAGCGCAGAAGTGGTCCTGCAACTTTATCCGCCTCCATCCAGTCTATTAATTGTTGCCGGGAAGCTAGA
GTAAGTAGTTCGCCAGTTAATAGTTTGCGCAACGTTGTTGCCATTGCTGCAGGCATCGTGGTGTCACGCT
CGTCGTTTGGTATGGCTTCATTCAGCTCCGGTTCCCAACGATCAAGGCGAGTTACATGATCCCCCATGTT
GTGCAAAAAAGCGGTTAGCTCCTTCGGTCCTCCGATCGTTGTCAGAAGTAAGTTGGCCGCAGTGTTATCA
CTCATGGTTATGGCAGCACTGCATAATTCTCTTACTGTCATGCCATCCGTAAGATGCTTTTCTGTGACTG
GTGAGTACTCAACCAAGTCATTCTGAGAATAGTGTATGCGGCGACCGAGTTGCTCTTGCCCGGCGTCAAC
ACGGGATAATACCGCGCCACATAGCAGAACTTTAAAAGTGCTCATCATTGGAAAACGTTCTTCGGGGCGA
AAACTCTCAAGGATCTTACCGCTGTTGAGATCCAGTTCGATGTAACCCACTCGTGCACCCAACTGATCTT
CAGCATCTTTTACTTTCACCAGCGTTTCTGGGTGAGCAAAAACAGGAAGGCAAAATGCCGCAAAAAAGGG
AATAAGGGCGACACGGAAATGTTGAATACTCATACTCTTCCTTTTTCAATATTATTGAAGCATTTATCAG
GGTTATTGTCTCATGAGCGGATACATATTTGAATGTATTTAGAAAAATAAACAAATAGGGGTTCCGCGCA
CATTTCCCCGAAAAGTGCCACCTGACGTCTAAGAAACCATTATTATCATGACATTAACCTATAAAAATAG
GCGTATCACGAGGCCCTTTCGTCTTCAAGAATTAGCTTGGCCATTGCATACGTTGTATCCATATCATAAT
ATGTACATTTATATTGGCTCATGTCCAACATTACCGCCATGTTGACATTGATTATTGACTAGTTATTAAT
AGTAATCAATTACGGGGTCATTAGTTCATAGCCCATATATGGAGT
